>Addgene plasmid #131835 | pFlare9A-CD45i4e5i5mutCBS | addgene full sequence | sequence record 267782 | Addgene NGS Result
TAGTTATTAATAGTAATCAATTACGGGGTCATTAGTTCATAGCCCATATATGGAGTTCCGCGTTACATAA
CTTACGGTAAATGGCCCGCCTGGCTGACCGCCCAACGACCCCCGCCCATTGACGTCAATAATGACGTATG
TTCCCATAGTAACGCCAATAGGGACTTTCCATTGACGTCAATGGGTGGAGTATTTACGGTAAACTGCCCA
CTTGGCAGTACATCAAGTGTATCATATGCCAAGTACGCCCCCTATTGACGTCAATGACGGTAAATGGCCC
GCCTGGCATTATGCCCAGTACATGACCTTATGGGACTTTCCTACTTGGCAGTACATCTACGTATTAGTCA
TCGCTATTACCATGGTGATGCGGTTTTGGCAGTACATCAATGGGCGTGGATAGCGGTTTGACTCACGGGG
ATTTCCAAGTCTCCACCCCATTGACGTCAATGGGAGTTTGTTTTGGCACCAAAATCAACGGGACTTTCCA
AAATGTCGTAACAACTCCGCCCCATTGACGCAAATGGGCGGTAGGCGTGTACGGTGGGAGGTCTATATAA
GCAGAGCTGGTTTAGTGAACCGTCAGATCCGCTAGCGCTACCGGACTCAGATCTACCATTGGTGCACCTG
ACTCCTGAGGAGAAGTCTGCCGTTACTGCCCTGTGGGGCAAGGTGAACGTGGAAGAGTTGGTGGTGAGGC
CCTGGGCCACCAGTAAGTATCAAGGTTACAAGACAGGTTTAAGGAGACCAATAGAAACTGGGCATGTGGA
GACAGAGAAGACTCACGCGTTTCTGAATTCTCTATGGCTGCATCCAGCTCAGGAAACCTCCCAAGGCTAT
GTAAATAGAGGACTCAGGTGCCTGTCACTTTCCAGCCAAGCAAATTTAAATACTGACAGACACATTTTAA
CAGATTCAGTTACTTCACAGTTTGGTAAACTATAATCGCAATTTGCTCCTTATAACCTCTTAGTAAATTA
TTCATCTCCAGTGGGGGAAGACTGATGTAATGATCTCACTTTCCTACCTTAGGTGTTTCATCAGTACAGA
CGCCTCACCTTCCCACGCACGCAGACTCGCAGACGTACACTGCTTTAACTGACACGCAGACATTCAGCGG
CTCCGCCGCCAATGCAAAACTCAACCCTACCCCAGGCAGCAATGCTATCTCAGGTTTGCGGGTCCTTTAG
ACTTGTGCAAATATGAAAAGTACATGACGACTACCTGTATTTAAGAATGGTGTGAGGAAATCTAACCACT
TATTCAATGTGCAGCTATTGCTAGTTGATGAATTTGGAATTTCAGTCACTCTTAGGAATATGAAACCACA
GAACAAATGTCCTTTTAACAGAGATGAAATAATAGTGAGAATTGTGAGACTACAGCAAAAATCTGCTCAG
GAGGAAAGAGTTATTCAGAATAGTCTAGGATCCATAGTCGACCACCATGGTGGCTTAGATCCGGGCATGT
GGAGACAGAGAAGACTGTTGAGTTTGTGATAAGCACTGACTCTCTCTGCCTATTGGTCTATTTTCCCTCC
CTCAGTGGCGGTCGAGGACAAACTCTACGCGGACTTGCCAGTACGCTTCGTGAGCAAGGGCGAGGAGCTG
TTCACCGGGGTGGTGCCCATCCTGGTCGAGCTGGACGGCGACGTAAACGGCCACAAGTTCAGCGTGTCCG
GCGAGGGCGAGGGCGACGCCACCTACGGCAAGCTGACCCTGAAGTTCATCTGCACCACCGGCAAGCTGCC
CGTGCCCTGGCCCACCCTCGTGACCACCCTGACCTACGGCGTGCAGTGCTTTAGCCGCTACCCCGACCAC
CTGAAGCAGCACGACTTCTTCAAGAGTGCAATGCCCGAAGGCTACGTCCAGGAGCGCACCATCTTCTTCA
AGGACGACGGCAACTACAAGACCCGCGCCGAGGTGAAGTTCGAGGGCGACACCCTGGTGAACCGCATCGA
GCTGAAGGGCATCGACTTCAAGGAGGACGGCAACATCCTGGGGCACAAGCTGGAGTACAACTACAACAGC
CACAACGTCTATATCACCGCCGACAAGCAGAAGAACGGCATCAAGGTGAACTTCAAGATCCGCCACAACA
TCGAGGACGGCAGCGTGCAGCTCGCCGACCACTACCAGCAGAACACCCCCATCGGCGACGGCCCCGTGCT
GCTGCCCGACAACCACTACCTGAGCACCCAGTCCGCCCTGAGCAAAGACCCCAACGAGAAGCGCGATCAT
ATGGTCCTGCTGGAGTTCGTGACCGCCGCCGGGATCACTCTCGGCACCGACGAGCTGTACAAGTAACCGG
TCGCCACCATGGTGAGCAAGGGCGAGGAGAATAACATGGCCATCATCAAGGAGTTCATGCGCTTCAAGGT
GCGCATGGAGGGCTCCGTGAACGGCCACGAGTTCGAGATCGAGGGCGAGGGCGAGGGCCGCCCCTACGAG
GGCACCCAGACCGCCAAGCTGAAGGTGACCAAGGGTGGCCCCCTGCCCTTCGCCTGGGACATCCTAACCC
CCAACTTCACCTACGGCTCCAAGGCCTACGTGAAGCACCCCGCCGACATCCCCGACTACTTGAAGCTGTC
CTTCCCCGAGGGCTTCAAGTGGGAGCGCGTGATGAACTTCGAGGACGGCGGCGTGGTGACCGTGACCCAG
GACTCCTCCCTGCAGGACGGCGAGTTCATCTACAAGGTGAAGCTGCGCGGCACCAACTTCCCCTCCGACG
GCCCCGTAATGCAGAAGAAGACCATGGGCTGGGAGGCCTCCTCCGAGCGGATGTACCCCGAGGACGGCGC
CCTGAAGGGCGAGATCAAGATGAGGCTGAAGCTGAAGGACGGCGGCCACTACGACGCTGAGGTCAAGACC
ACCTACAAGGCCAAGAAGCCCGTGCAGCTGCCCGGCGCCTACATCGTCGGCATCAAGTTGGACATCACCT
CCCACAACGAGGACTACACCATCGTGGAACTGTACGAACGCGCCGAGGGCCGCCACTCCACCGGCGGCAT
GGACGAGCTGTATAAGTAAGCGGCCGCGACTCTAGATCATAATCAGCCATACCACATTTGTAGAGGTTTT
ACTTGCTTTAAAAAACCTCCCACACCTCCCCCTGAACCTGAAACATAAAATGAATGCAATTGTTGTTGTT
AACTTGTTTATTGCAGCTTATAATGGTTACAAATAAAGCAATAGCATCACAAATTTCACAAATAAAGCAT
TTTTTTCACTGCATTCTAGTTGTGGTTTGTCCAAACTCATCAATGTATCTTAAGGCGTAAATTGTAAGCG
TTAATATTTTGTTAAAATTCGCGTTAAATTTTTGTTAAATCAGCTCATTTTTTAACCAATAGGCCGAAAT
CGGCAAAATCCCTTATAAATCAAAAGAATAGACCGAGATAGGGT
[37 nt withheld, positions 3405-3441]
AAAGAACGTGGACTCCAACGTCAAAGG
[49 nt withheld, positions 3469-3517]
T
[91 nt withheld, positions 3519-3609]
G
[124 nt withheld, positions 3611-3734]
CAGGTGGCACTTTTCGGGGAAATGTGCGCGGAACCCCTATTTGTTTATTTTTCTAAATACATTCAAATAT
GTATCCGCTCATGAGACAATAACCCTGATAAATGCTTCAATAATATTGAAAAAGGAAGAGTCCTGAGGCG
GAAAGAACCAGCTGTGGAATGTGTGTCAGTTAGGGTGTGGAAAGTCCCCAGGCTCCCCAGCAGGCAGAAG
TATGCAAAGCATGCATCTCAATTAGTCAGCAACCAGGTGTGGAAAGTCCCCAGGCTCCCCAGCAGGCAGA
AGTATGCAAAGCATGCATCTCAATTAGTCAGCAACCATAGTCCCGCCCCTAACTCCGCCCATCCCGCCCC
TAACTCCGCCCAGTTCCGCCCATTCTCCGCCCCATGGCTGACTAATTTTTTTTATTTATGCAGAGGCCGA
GGCCGCCTCGGCCTCTGAGCTATTCCAGAAGTAGTGAGGAGGCTTTTTTGGAGGCCTAGGCTTTTGCAAA
GATCGATCAAGAGACAGGATGAGGATCGTTTCGCATGATTGAACAAGATGGATTGCACGCAGGTTCTCCG
GCCGCTTGGGTGGAGAGGCTATTCGGCTATGACTGGGCACAACAGACAATCGGCTGCTCTGATGCCGCCG
TGTTCCGGCTGTCAGCGCAGGGGCGCCCGGTTCTTTTTGTCAAGACCGACCTGTCCGGTGCCCTGAATGA
ACTGCAAGACGAGGCAGCGCGGCTATCGTGGCTGGCCACGACGGGCGTTCCTTGCGCAGCTGTGCTCGAC
GTTGTCACTGAAGCGGGAAGGGACTGGCTGCTATTGGGCGAAGTGCCGGGGCAGGATCTCCTGTCATCTC
ACCTTGCTCCTGCCGAGAAAGTATCCATCATGGCTGATGCAATGCGGCGGCTGCATACGCTTGATCCGGC
TACCTGCCCATTCGACCACCAAGCGAAACATCGCATCGAGCGAGCACGTACTCGGATGGAAGCCGGTCTT
GTCGATCAGGATGATCTGGACGAAGAGCATCAGGGGCTCGCGCCAGCCGAACTGTTCGCCAGGCTCAAGG
CGAGCATGCCCGACGGCGAGGATCTCGTCGTGACCCATGGCGATGCCTGCTTGCCGAATATCATGGTGGA
AAATGGCCGCTTTTCTGGATTCATCGACTGTGGCCGGCTGGGTGTGGCGGACCGCTATCAGGACATAGCG
TTGGCTACCCGTGATATTGCTGAAGAGCTTGGCGGCGAATGGGCTGACCGCTTCCTCGTGCTTTACGGTA
TCGCCGCTCCCGATTCGCAGCGCATCGCCTTCTATCGCCTTCTTGACGAGTTCTTCTGAGCGGGACTCTG
GGGTTCGAAATGACCGACCAAGCGACGCCCAACCTGCCATCACGAGATTTCGATTCCACCGCCGCCTTCT
ATGAAAGGTTGGGCTTCGGAATCGTTTTCCGGGACGCCGGCTGGATGATCCTCCAGCGCGGGGATCTCAT
GCTGGAGTTCTTCGCCCACCCTAGGGGGAGGCTAACTGAAACACGGAAGGAGACAATACCGGAAGGAACC
CGCGCTATGACGGCAATAAAAAGACAGAATAAAACGCACGGTGTTGGGTCGTTTGTTCATAAACGCGGGG
TTCGGTCCCAGGGCTGGCACTCTGTCGATACCCCACCGAGACCCCATTGGGGCCAATACGCCCGCGTTTC
TTCCTTTTCCCCACCCCACCCCCCAAGTTCGGGTGAAGGCCCAGGGCTCGCAGCCAACGTCGGGGCGGCA
GGCCCTGCCATAGCCTCAGGTTACTCATATATACTTTAGATTGATTTAAAACTTCATTTTTAATTTAAAA
GGATCTAGGTGAAGATCCTTTTTGATAATCTCATGACCAAAATCCCTTAACGTGAGTTTTCGTTCCACTG
AGCGTCAGACCCCGTAGAAAAGATCAAAGGATCTTCTTGAGATCCTTTTTTTCTGCGCGTAATCTGCTGC
TTGCAAACAAAAAAACCACCGCTACCAGCGGTGGTTTGTTTGCCGGATCAAGAGCTACCAACTCTTTTTC
CGAAGGTAACTGGCTTCAGCAGAGCGCAGATACCAAATACTGTTCTTCTAGTGTAGCCGTAGTTAGGCCA
CCACTTCAAGAACTCTGTAGCACCGCCTACATACCTCGCTCTGCTAATCCTGTTACCAGTGGCTGCTGCC
AGTGGCGATAAGTCGTGTCTTACCGGGTTGGACTCAAGACGATAGTTACCGGATAAGGCGCAGCGGTCGG
GCTGAACGGGGGGTTCGTGCACACAGCCCAGCTTGGAGCGAACGACCTACACCGAACTGAGATACCTACA
GCGTGAGCTATGAGAAAGCGCCACGCTTCCCGAAGGGAGAAAGGCGGACAGGTATCCGGTAAGCGGCAGG
GTCGGAACAGGAGAGCGCACGAGGGAGCTTCCAGGGGGAAACGCCTGGTATCTTTATAGTCCTGTCGGGT
TTCGCCACCTCTGACTTGAGCGTCGATTTTTGTGATGCTCGTCAGGGGGGCGGAGCCTATGGAAAAACGC
CAGCAACGCGGCCTTTTTACGGTTCCTGGCCTTTTGCTGGCCTTTTGCTCACATGTTCTTTCCTGCGTTA
TCCCCTGATTCTGTGGATAACCGTATTACCGCCATGCAT
Features (pLannotate 1.2.2; 18 found; start..end, strand, type, name):
     61..364     +  enhancer       CMV enhancer: human cytomegalovirus immediate early enhancer
    365..568     +  promoter       CMV promoter: human cytomegalovirus (CMV) immediate early promoter
    591..614     +  misc_feature   MCS (fragment): multiple cloning site
    619..729     +  CDS            HBB (fragment): HBB_GORGO - Experimental evidence at protein level: Swiss-Prot protein existence level 1. Involved in oxygen transport from the lung to the various peripheral tissues. From Gorilla gorilla gorilla (Western lowland gorilla).
    713..796     +  intron         chimeric intron (fragment): chimera between introns from human β-globin and immunoglobulin heavy chain genes
   1014..1172    +  CDS            PTPRC (fragment): PTPRC_HUMAN - Also known as CD45. Experimental evidence at protein level: Swiss-Prot protein existence level 1. (Microbial infection) Acts as a receptor for human cytomegalovirus protein UL11 and mediates binding of UL11 to T-cells, leading to reduced induction of tyrosine phosphorylation of multiple signaling proteins upon T-cell receptor stimulation and impaired T-cell proliferation. From Homo sapiens (Human).
   1590..2306    +  CDS            EGFP: the original enhanced GFP (Yang et al., 1996) mammalian codon-optimized
   2319..3026    +  CDS            mStrawberry: mStrawberry is a basic (constitutively fluorescent) red fluorescent protein published in 2004, derived from Discosoma sp.. It is reported to be a somewhat slowly-maturing monomer with low acid sensitivity.
   3045..3128    +  CDS            large T antigen (fragment): large T antigen from SV40 (simian virus 40)
   3151..3272    +  polyA_signal   SV40 poly(A) signal: SV40 polyadenylation signal
   3306..3734    -  rep_origin     f1 ori (sequence partly withheld): f1 bacteriophage origin of replication; arrow indicates direction of (+) strand synthesis
   3761..3865    +  promoter       AmpR promoter: bla
   3867..4224    +  promoter       SV40 promoter: SV40 enhancer and early promoter
   4259..5053    +  CDS            NeoR/KanR: aminoglycoside phosphotransferase from Tn5; aph(3')-II (or nptII); confers resistance to neomycin, kanamycin, and G418 (Geneticin®)
   5074..5226    +  CDS            ble (fragment): BLE_KLEPN - Experimental evidence at protein level: Swiss-Prot protein existence level 1. Binding protein with a strong affinity to the bleomycin family of antibiotics. Binds to CL990; an antimitotic-antibiotic compound. From Klebsiella pneumoniae.
   5285..5332    +  polyA_signal   HSV TK poly(A) signal: herpes simplex virus thymidine kinase polyadenylation signal (Cole and Stacy, 1985)
   5423..5439    -  polyA_signal   bGH poly(A) signal (fragment): bovine growth hormone polyadenylation signal
   5661..6249    +  rep_origin     ori: high-copy-number ColE1/pMB1/pBR322/pUC origin of replication
