[The description below was written by a language model from this plasmid's Addgene catalogue record and pLannotate feature annotations shown in this document.]
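Description:
pFlare9A-CD45i4e5i5mutCBS is a 6,363-nt mammalian expression plasmid built on the pFlare9A backbone and designed as a fluorescent minigene reporter of alternative splicing. It replicates in E. coli at high copy from a ColE1/pUC-type origin and also carries an f1 phage origin. Selection relies on a Tn5 NeoR/KanR cassette placed behind both a bacterial (bla) promoter and the SV40 enhancer/early promoter. This arrangement gives kanamycin resistance in bacteria and can confer G418 resistance in mammalian cells. The cassette ends in an HSV TK polyadenylation signal. The small ble and bGH poly(A) fragments annotated nearby appear to be residual backbone sequence.

The reporter unit is driven by the CMV immediate-early enhancer and promoter. Downstream lie a short β-globin-derived exon fragment and adjoining intronic sequence. These are followed by the human PTPRC (CD45) insert, which comprises partial intron 4, the whole of exon 5 and partial intron 5. After the test exon come EGFP and mStrawberry coding sequences in tandem, a short SV40 large T antigen fragment (possibly a nuclear localisation sequence, though the record does not say) and the SV40 poly(A) signal. In a dual-fluorescence design of this kind, whether the test exon is included or skipped would be expected to determine which fluorescent protein is translated. The green-to-red ratio would then report splicing outcome, although the record does not state which colour corresponds to which isoform.

In this version the CTCF binding site associated with exon 5 is mutated, so according to the depositor the exon is always excluded. The plasmid therefore acts as the binding-site-deficient comparator in studies of CTCF-dependent CD45 exon 5 inclusion, carried out in the context of acute myeloid leukaemia.
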