Addgene plasmid #131835: pFlare9A-CD45i4e5i5mutCBS
Purpose: A reporter construct containing the Exon 5 of PTPRC (CD45), which contains a mutant CTCF binding site, making the exon to be always excluded.
Depositing lab: Mark Minden. Depositing organization: University Health Network. Publication: NPM1c impedes CTCF functions through cytoplasmic mislocalization in acute myeloid leukemia. Wang AJ, Han Y, Jia N, Chen P, Minden MD. Leukemia. 2020 May;34(5):1278-1290. doi: 10.1038/s41375-019-0681-8. Epub 2019 Dec 12. PubMed 31831844.
Backbone
  Vector backbone: pFlare9A
  Vector type: Mammalian Expression
Growth in bacteria
  Bacterial resistance: Kanamycin, 50 μg/mL
  Growth temperature: 37°C
  Growth strain: DH5alpha
  Copy number: High Copy
Gene/Insert
  Gene/Insert name: PTPRC
  Species: H. sapiens (human)
  Mutation: partial intron 4 full exon 5 and partial intron 5 + mutated CTCF binding site
  Entrez Gene: PTPRC (a.k.a. B220, CD45, CD45R, GP180, IMD105, L-CA, LCA, LY5, T200)
Terms and licenses: Academic/Nonprofit Terms; Industry Terms: Not Available to Industry
How to cite: pFlare9A-CD45i4e5i5mutCBS was a gift from Mark Minden (Addgene plasmid # 131835 ; http://n2t.net/addgene:131835 ; RRID:Addgene_131835)
